Addgene plasmid #226579: GFP-Rab1b
Depositing lab: Gia Voeltz. Publication: Vesicular and uncoated Rab1-dependent cargo carriers facilitate ER to Golgi transport. Westrate LM, Hoyer MJ, Nash MJ, Voeltz GK. J Cell Sci. 2020 Jul 24;133(14). pii: jcs.239814. doi: 10.1242/jcs.239814. PubMed 32616562.
Backbone
  Vector backbone: pAcGFP-C1
  Vector type: Mammalian Expression
Growth in bacteria
  Bacterial resistance: Kanamycin, 50 μg/mL
  Growth temperature: 37°C
  Growth strain: DH5alpha
  Copy number: High Copy
Gene/Insert
  Gene/Insert name: Rab1-B (Ras-related protein)
  Species: H. sapiens (human)
  Tag / fusion protein: AcGFP1 (N terminal on insert)
  Cloning method: Restriction Enzyme; 5′ cloning site Unknown (unknown if destroyed)
Terms and licenses: Academic/Nonprofit Terms; Industry Terms: Not Available to Industry
How to cite: GFP-Rab1b was a gift from Gia Voeltz (Addgene plasmid # 226579 ; http://n2t.net/addgene:226579 ; RRID:Addgene_226579)
