[The description below was written by a language model from this plasmid's Addgene catalogue record and pLannotate feature annotations shown in this document.]
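Description:
GFP-Rab1b is a mammalian expression plasmid built on the pAcGFP-C1 backbone that produces human Rab1B fused at its N terminus to the green fluorescent protein AcGFP1. The sequenced record is 5,313 nt. In bacteria it replicates from a high-copy ColE1/pUC-type origin and is selected with kanamycin. The Tn5 aminoglycoside phosphotransferase gene (NeoR/KanR) sits downstream of both a bacterial bla-type promoter and the SV40 enhancer/early promoter and ends with an HSV TK polyadenylation signal. This arrangement lets the same marker confer kanamycin resistance in E. coli and G418 resistance in transfected mammalian cells. An f1 phage origin is also present, a standard backbone element that allows single-stranded DNA production. The short fragments annotated as ble, bGH poly(A) and SV40 large T antigen appear to be partial matches within backbone sequence rather than functional parts.

The expression cassette is driven by the human cytomegalovirus immediate early enhancer and promoter. It reads through the AcGFP1 coding sequence, a short remnant of the multiple cloning site that serves as a linker, and the RAB1B coding sequence, and it terminates at an SV40 polyadenylation signal. The insert was introduced by restriction cloning, but the record does not state which sites were used. Rab1B is a small GTPase that cycles between GDP- and GTP-bound states to regulate membrane trafficking. Placing the tag at the N terminus leaves the C terminus free, which Rab proteins generally need for lipid modification and membrane association. The associated publication concerns Rab1-dependent cargo carriers in ER-to-Golgi transport, so the construct is suited to fluorescence imaging of Rab1B localisation and dynamics in transfected mammalian cells.
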