Features (pLannotate 1.2.2; 16 found; start..end, strand, type, name):
    464..1052    -  rep_origin     ori: high-copy-number ColE1/pMB1/pBR322/pUC origin of replication
   1274..1290    +  polyA_signal   bGH poly(A) signal (fragment): bovine growth hormone polyadenylation signal
   1381..1428    -  polyA_signal   HSV TK poly(A) signal: herpes simplex virus thymidine kinase polyadenylation signal (Cole and Stacy, 1985)
   1487..1639    -  CDS            ble (fragment): BLE_KLEPN - Experimental evidence at protein level: Swiss-Prot protein existence level 1. Binding protein with a strong affinity to the bleomycin family of antibiotics. Binds to CL990; an antimitotic-antibiotic compound. From Klebsiella pneumoniae.
   1660..2454    -  CDS            NeoR/KanR: aminoglycoside phosphotransferase from Tn5; aph(3')-II (or nptII); confers resistance to neomycin, kanamycin, and G418 (Geneticin®)
   2489..2846    -  promoter       SV40 promoter: SV40 enhancer and early promoter
   2848..2952    -  promoter       AmpR promoter: bla
   2979..3407    +  rep_origin     f1 ori (sequence partly withheld): f1 bacteriophage origin of replication; arrow indicates direction of (+) strand synthesis
   3441..3562    -  polyA_signal   SV40 poly(A) signal: SV40 polyadenylation signal
   3585..3669    -  CDS            large T antigen (fragment): large T antigen from SV40 (simian virus 40)
   3681..3706    -  misc_feature   MCS (fragment): multiple cloning site
   3710..4312    -  CDS            RAB1B: RAB1B_HUMAN - Experimental evidence at protein level: Swiss-Prot protein existence level 1. The small GTPases Rab are key regulators of intracellular membrane trafficking, from the formation of transport vesicles to their fusion with membranes (PubMed:20545908, PubMed:9437002). Rabs cycle between an inactive GDP-bound form and an active GTP-bound form that is able to recruit to membranes different set of downstream effectors directly responsible for vesicle formation, movement, tethering and fusion (PubMed:9437002). Plays a role in the initial events of the autophagic vacuole development which
   4313..4333    -  misc_feature   MCS (fragment): multiple cloning site
   4334..5050    -  CDS            AcGFP1: AcGFP1 is a basic (constitutively fluorescent) green fluorescent protein, derived from Aequorea coerulescens.
   5095..5298    -  promoter       CMV promoter: human cytomegalovirus (CMV) immediate early promoter
   5299..289     -  enhancer       CMV enhancer (across the origin): human cytomegalovirus immediate early enhancer
>Addgene plasmid #226579 | GFP-Rab1b | addgene full sequence | sequence record 451898 | Addgene NGS Result
GACTAATACGTAGATGTACTGCCAAGTAGGAAAGTCCCATAAGGTCATGTACTGGGCATAATGCCAGGCG
GGCCATTTACCGTCATTGACGTCAATAGGGGGCGTACTTGGCATATGATACACTTGATGTACTGCCAAGT
GGGCAGTTTACCGTAAATACTCCACCCATTGACGTCAATGGAAAGTCCCTATTGGCGTTACTATGGGAAC
ATACGTCATTATTGACGTCAATGGGCGGGGGTCGTTGGGCGGTCAGCCAGGCGGGCCATTTACCGTAAGT
TATGTAACGCGGAACTCCATATATGGGCTATGAACTAATGACCCCGTAATTGATTACTATTAATAACTAA
TGCATGGCGGTAATACGGTTATCCACAGAATCAGGGGATAACGCAGGAAAGAACATGTGAGCAAAAGGCC
AGCAAAAGGCCAGGAACCGTAAAAAGGCCGCGTTGCTGGCGTTTTTCCATAGGCTCCGCCCCCCTGACGA
GCATCACAAAAATCGACGCTCAAGTCAGAGGTGGCGAAACCCGACAGGACTATAAAGATACCAGGCGTTT
CCCCCTGGAAGCTCCCTCGTGCGCTCTCCTGTTCCGACCCTGCCGCTTACCGGATACCTGTCCGCCTTTC
TCCCTTCGGGAAGCGTGGCGCTTTCTCATAGCTCACGCTGTAGGTATCTCAGTTCGGTGTAGGTCGTTCG
CTCCAAGCTGGGCTGTGTGCACGAACCCCCCGTTCAGCCCGACCGCTGCGCCTTATCCGGTAACTATCGT
CTTGAGTCCAACCCGGTAAGACACGACTTATCGCCACTGGCAGCAGCCACTGGTAACAGGATTAGCAGAG
CGAGGTATGTAGGCGGTGCTACAGAGTTCTTGAAGTGGTGGCCTAACTACGGCTACACTAGAAGAACAGT
ATTTGGTATCTGCGCTCTGCTGAAGCCAGTTACCTTCGGAAAAAGAGTTGGTAGCTCTTGATCCGGCAAA
CAAACCACCGCTGGTAGCGGTGGTTTTTTTGTTTGCAAGCAGCAGATTACGCGCAGAAAAAAAGGATCTC
AAGAAGATCCTTTGATCTTTTCTACGGGGTCTGACGCTCAGTGGAACGAAAACTCACGTTAAGGGATTTT
GGTCATGAGATTATCAAAAAGGATCTTCACCTAGATCCTTTTAAATTAAAAATGAAGTTTTAAATCAATC
TAAAGTATATATGAGTAACCTGAGGCTATGGCAGGGCCTGCCGCCCCGACGTTGGCTGCGAGCCCTGGGC
CTTCACCCGAACTTGGGGGGTGGGGTGGGGAAAAGGAAGAAACGCGGGCGTATTGGCCCCAATGGGGTCT
CGGTGGGGTATCGACAGAGTGCCAGCCCTGGGACCGAACCCCGCGTTTATGAACAAACGACCCAACACCG
TGCGTTTTATTCTGTCTTTTTATTGCCGTCATAGCGCGGGTTCCTTCCGGTATTGTCTCCTTCCGTGTTT
CAGTTAGCCTCCCCCTAGGGTGGGCGAAGAACTCCAGCATGAGATCCCCGCGCTGGAGGATCATCCAGCC
GGCGTCCCGGAAAACGATTCCGAAGCCCAACCTTTCATAGAAGGCGGCGGTGGAATCGAAATCTCGTGAT
GGCAGGTTGGGCGTCGCTTGGTCGGTCATTTCGAACCCCAGAGTCCCGCTCAGAAGAACTCGTCAAGAAG
GCGATAGAAGGCGATGCGCTGCGAATCGGGAGCGGCGATACCGTAAAGCACGAGGAAGCGGTCAGCCCAT
TCGCCGCCAAGCTCTTCAGCAATATCACGGGTAGCCAACGCTATGTCCTGATAGCGGTCCGCCACACCCA
GCCGGCCACAGTCGATGAATCCAGAAAAGCGGCCATTTTCCACCATGATATTCGGCAAGCAGGCATCGCC
ATGGGTCACGACGAGATCCTCGCCGTCGGGCATGCTCGCCTTGAGCCTGGCGAACAGTTCGGCTGGCGCG
AGCCCCTGATGCTCTTCGTCCAGATCATCCTGATCGACAAGACCGGCTTCCATCCGAGTACGTGCTCGCT
CGATGCGATGTTTCGCTTGGTGGTCGAATGGGCAGGTAGCCGGATCAAGCGTATGCAGCCGCCGCATTGC
ATCAGCCATGATGGATACTTTCTCGGCAGGAGCAAGGTGAGATGACAGGAGATCCTGCCCCGGCACTTCG
CCCAATAGCAGCCAGTCCCTTCCCGCTTCAGTGACAACGTCGAGCACAGCTGCGCAAGGAACGCCCGTCG
TGGCCAGCCACGATAGCCGCGCTGCCTCGTCTTGCAGTTCATTCAGGGCACCGGACAGGTCGGTCTTGAC
AAAAAGAACCGGGCGCCCCTGCGCTGACAGCCGGAACACGGCGGCATCAGAGCAGCCGATTGTCTGTTGT
GCCCAGTCATAGCCGAATAGCCTCTCCACCCAAGCGGCCGGAGAACCTGCGTGCAATCCATCTTGTTCAA
TCATGCGAAACGATCCTCATCCTGTCTCTTGATCGATCTTTGCAAAAGCCTAGGCCTCCAAAAAAGCCTC
CTCACTACTTCTGGAATAGCTCAGAGGCCGAGGCGGCCTCGGCCTCTGCATAAATAAAAAAAATTAGTCA
GCCATGGGGCGGAGAATGGGCGGAACTGGGCGGAGTTAGGGGCGGGATGGGCGGAGTTAGGGGCGGGACT
ATGGTTGCTGACTAATTGAGATGCATGCTTTGCATACTTCTGCCTGCTGGGGAGCCTGGGGACTTTCCAC
ACCTGGTTGCTGACTAATTGAGATGCATGCTTTGCATACTTCTGCCTGCTGGGGAGCCTGGGGACTTTCC
ACACCCTAACTGACACACATTCCACAGCTGGTTCTTTCCGCCTCAGGACTCTTCCTTTTTCAATATTATT
GAAGCATTTATCAGGGTTATTGTCTCATGAGCGGATACATATTTGAATGTATTTAGAAAAATAAACAAAT
AGGGGTTCCGCGCACATTTCCCCGAAAAGTGCCACCTG
[124 nt withheld, positions 2979-3102]
C
[91 nt withheld, positions 3104-3194]
A
[49 nt withheld, positions 3196-3244]
CCTTTGACGTTGGAGTCCACGTTCTTT
[37 nt withheld, positions 3272-3308]
ACCCTATCTCGGTCTATTCTTTTGATTTATAAGGGATTTTGCCGATTTCGGCCTATTGGTTAAAAAATGA
GCTGATTTAACAAAAATTTAACGCGAATTTTAACAAAATATTAACGCTTACAATTTACGCGTTAAGATAC
ATTGATGAGTTTGGACAAACCACAACTAGAATGCAGTGAAAAAAATGCTTTATTTGTGAAATTTGTGATG
CTATTGCTTTATTTGTAACCATTATAAGCTGCAATAAACAAGTTAACAACAACAATTGCATTCATTTTAT
GTTTCAGGTTCAGGGGGAGGTGTGGGAGGTTTTTTAAAGCAAGTAAAACCTCTACAAATGTGGTATGGCT
GATTATGATCAGTTATCTAGATCCGGTGGATCCCGGGCCCGCGGTACCCTAGCAACAGCCACCGCCAGCC
GGCTTTACAGGGGTGCTGTCGATCTTGAGATTGGGCCGCTCGCCCCCAGAGGCTGCTCCAGGCCCCATCC
GCTTTTTGATTTCAGCAGCCATGGTCATGAACGCCTGCTCGACATTGGTGGCATTCTTGGCGCTCGTCTC
CAAGAAGGGGATGCCCAGAGAGTCTGCAAACTCCTTGGCTGTGGTGTTGTCCACCACCTTCTTGGTGGTG
AGGTCGCTCTTGTTGCCCACCAGGAGCTTATTGACGTTCTCGCTGGCATAGCGGTCAATCTCCTGCAGCC
ACTGCTTCACGTTGGCGTAGGATTCCTGGTCAGTGACGTCATACACCACGATGATGCCATGAGCCCCCCG
GTAGTAGCTGGAAGTGATGGTCCGGAACCGTTCCTGGCCCGCTGTGTCCCAGATCTGAAGTTTGATAGTT
TTGCCATCCAGCTCGATGGTTCGGATCTTGAAGTCCACCCCGATGGTGCTGATGTAGCTCTCTGTGTACG
TGTCATCAGCAAACCGCAGGAGCAGGCATGACTTGCCCACGCCTGAGTCGCCAATCAAAAGCAGCTTAAA
CAGGTAGTCATATTCGGGGTTCATAGCTCGAGATCTGAGTCCGGACTTGTACAGCTCATCCATGCCGTGG
GTGATGGCGGCGGCGGTCACGAAGCCGAAGTAGATCATGTGATCGCGCTTCTCGTTGGGGTCCTTGGACA
GGGCGCTCTGGGTGGACAGGTAGTGGTTATCGGGCAGCAGCACAGGGCCATCGCCGATGGGGGTATTCTG
CTGGTAGTGGTCGGCCAGCTGCACGCTGCCATCCTCGATGTTGTGGCGGATCTTGAAGTTCACCTTGATG
CCATTCTTGGCCTTGTCGGTCATGATGTACACATTGTGGGCGTTGTAGTTGTACTCCATCTTATTGCCCA
GGATGTTGCCATCCTCCTTGAAATCGGTGCCGGTCAGCTCGATGCGATTCACCAGGGTATCGCCCTCGAA
CTTCACCTCGGCGCGCGACTTGTAGTTGCCGTCATCCTCGAAGAAGATGGTGCGCTCCTGGATGTAGCCC
TCAGGCATGGCGCTCTTGAAGAAGTCGTGCTGCTTCATGTGATCGGGGTAGCGTGAGAAGCACTGCACGC
CGTAGCTCAGGGTGGTCACCAGGGTGGGCCAGGGCACAGGCAGCTTGCCGGTGGTGCAGATGAACTTCAG
GGTCAGCTTGCCGTAGGTGGCATCGCCCTCGCCCTCGCCGCTCACGCTGAACTTGTGGCCATTCACATCG
CCATTCAGCTCGATCAGGATGGGCACGATGCCGGTGAACAGCTCGGCGCCCTTGCTCACCATGGTGGCGA
CCGGTAGCGCTAGCGGATCTGACGGTTCACTAAACCAGCTCTGCTTATATAGACCTCCCACCGTACACGC
CTACCGCCCATTTGCGTCAATGGGGCGGAGTTGTTACGACATTTTGGAAAGTCCCGTTGATTTTGGTGCC
AAAACAAACTCCCATTGACGTCAATGGGGTGGAGACTTGGAAATCCCCGTGAGTCAAACCGCTATCCACG
CCCATTGATGTACTGCCAAAACCGCATCACCATGGTAATAGCGAT
